>Addgene plasmid #67148 | pNCX2 | addgene full sequence | sequence record 331641 | Addgene NGS Result
GGCAGTGAGCGCAACGCAATTAATGTGAGTTAGCTCACTCATTAGGCACCCCAGGCTTTACACTTTATGC
TTCCGGCTCGTATGTTGTGTGGAATTGTGAGCGGATAACAATTTCACACAGGAAACAGCTATGACCATGA
TTACGCCAAGCTCGAAATTAACCCTCACTAAAGGGAACAAAAGCTGGAGCTCCCCCCATGGCTCCCTTGG
CTTTGGTAGGGGTTGCCCTCCTTCTGGGGGCACCCCACTGCTTGGGGGAAGCTACTCCGACCCCATCCCT
GCCACCTCCCCCAGCTAATGACAGCGATGCCAGCCCAGGCGGCTGCCAAGGTTCCTACCGCTGCCAACCA
GGGGTGCTGCTGCCTGTGTGGGAACCCGACGACCCATCACTGGGGGACAAGGCTGCACGGGCCGTGGTGT
ACTTTGTGGCCATGGTCTACATGTTCTTGGGTGTGTCTATCATTGCTGATCGTTTTATGGCATCCATTGA
GGTCATCACATCCAAGGAGAAAGAGATCACCATCACCAAGGCAAATGGGGAGACCAGCGTGGGCACTGTA
CGCATCTGGAATGAAACGGTGTCCAACCTTACACTCATGGCCCTGGGCTCCTCAGCACCTGAGATTCTGC
TGTCTGTCATCGAGGTCTGTGGCCACAACTTCCAGGCGGGTGAGCTAGGCCCAGGCACCATCGTGGGCAG
TGCCGCCTTCAACATGTTTGTGGTCATTGCTGTGTGTGTGTATGTCATCCCGGCTGGTGAGAGCCGTAAG
ATCAAGCACTTAAGGGTCTTCTTCGTCACAGCCTCTTGGAGCATCTTTGCCTATGTCTGGCTTTATCTCA
TTCTAGCAGTTTTCTCTCCAGGCGTGGTCCAGGTGTGGGAGGCACTGCTCACGCTGGTCTTCTTCCCGGT
GTGTGTGGTGTTCGCCTGGATGGCGGACAAGCGACTGCTCTTCTACAAGTACGTGTACAAGCGCTATCGC
ACCGACCCTCGCAGCGGAATCATCATCGGGGCAGAGGGAGACCCGCCCAAGAGCATCGAGCTGGATGGCA
CATTCGTGGGCACTGAGGTCCCAGGCGAGCTGGGTGCATTGGGCACAGGTCCCGCTGAGGCGCGTGAGCT
GGACGCCAGCCGGCGCGAGGTCATCCAGATTCTTAAGGACTTAAAGCAGAAGCACCCGGATAAGGACCTG
GAGCAGCTGGTGGGCATCGCCAAGTACTATGCACTGCTGCACCAGCAGAAGAGCCGTGCCTTCTACCGCA
TCCAGGCCACGCGGCTGATGACAGGTGCGGGCAACGTGCTGCGCCGACACGCTGCGGATGCTGCCCGCAG
GCCTGGGGCCAACGATGGTGCCCCCGATGATGAGGACGATGGTGCCAGCCGCATCTTCTTTGAGCCCAGC
CTCTACCACTGCCTGGAGAACTGCGGGTCAGTGCTGCTGTCGGTGGCTTGCCAGGGTGGTGAGGGCAACA
GCACCTTCTACGTGGATTACCGCACGGAGGATGGCTCTGCAAAGGCAGGCTCCGATTATGAGTACAGCGA
GGGCACGCTGGTGTTCAAGCCCGGGGAGACGCAGAAGGAGCTGCGCATCGGCATCATCGACGACGACATC
TTCGAGGAGGACGAGCACTTCTTCGTGAGGCTGCTGAACCTGCGTGTGGGCGATGCTCAGGGCATGTTCG
AGCCCGACGGCGGTGGGCGGCCCAAGGGGCGGCTGGTGGCGCCACTGCTGGCCACCGTCACCATTCTGGA
CGACGACCACGCGGGCATCTTCTCCTTCCAGGACCGCCTGCTGCATGTGAGCGAGTGCATGGGCACCGTG
GATGTGCGTGTGGTGCGCAGCTCTGGCGCACGTGGCACCGTACGCCTTCCCTACCGCACAGTGGACGGCA
CGGCTCGTGGTGGTGGTGTGCACTACGAGGATGCTTGTGGAGAGCTGGAGTTCGGCGATGACGAGACCAT
GAAGACTCTTCAGGTCAAGATAGTGGACGACGAAGAGTATGAGAAGAAGGACAACTTCTTCATCGAGCTG
GGCCAGCCCCAGTGGCTTAAGCGGGGCATCTCAGCTCTGCTACTCAACCAAGGGGATGGAGACAGGAAGC
TGACTGCAGAGGAGGAGGAGGCCCAGAGGATAGCAGAGATGGGCAAGCCAGTTCTTGGGGAGAACTGTCG
CCTCGAGGTCATCATCGAGGAGTCTTATGACTTTAAGAATACGGTGGATAAACTCATAAAGAAAACAAAC
CTGGCCTTGGTGATTGGGACCCACTCATGGAGGGAGCAGTTTTTAGAGGCAGTTACAGTGAGCGCAGGGG
ACGAGGAGGAGGATGAGGATGGGTCTCGTGAGGAGCGGCTGCCATCCTGCTTTGACTACGTGATGCACTT
CCTGACGGTGTTCTGGAAAGTTCTGTTCGCCTGCCTTCCACCCACGGAGTACTGCCATGGCTGGGCCTGC
TTTGGTGTCTGCATCCTGGTCATTGGTCTGCTCACTGCCCTCATCGGAGACCTGGCCTCACACTTTGGGT
GCACCGTGGGCCTCAAGGACTCAGTCAACGCCGTGGTCTTCGTGGCTCTGGGCACCTCCATCCCTGACAC
GTTTGCCAGCAAGGTGGCCGCGCTGCAGGACCAGTGCGCCGACGCGTCCATCGGTAACGTGACCGGCTCC
AATGCGGTGAACGTGTTCCTGGGCCTGGGTGTGGCCTGGTCGGTGGCCGCAGTGTACTGGGCGGTGCAGG
GTCGCCCCTTCGAGGTGCGTACAGGCACGCTGGCCTTCTCGGTCACACTGTTCACCGTCTTCGCCTTCGT
GGGCATCGCAGTGCTCTTGTACCGGCGCCGGCCACACATCGGCGGCGAGCTGGGCGGCCCGCGGGGACCC
AAGCTAGCCACCACCGCTCTCTTCCTGGGCCTCTGGTTCCTCTACATTCTCTTCGCCAGCCTGGAGGCTT
ATTGCCACATTCGGGGCTTCTAGGGCCCCAGCCGCTACCCTGAGGGTGGGGACTTGTTGGCACTTGCTCT
TGGACCCACCCCTGTCTCCCTACCCAGACTCAACCTGGGTACTTCCTAGGCTCCTCCTCATCAGCCTTCT
TCCTGGGATCAGCCTCCCTTTCCCCCTGGAATCCCATCCCTTGCCCTCCCTTCTCAGAGGCACCCCCTTC
AGCCCATCTTTGTGAGTTACACCTGAGCCCTCTGGCCAGACACCCAGCCCCGAATTCGCGTACTTTGCCT
GAGTCCCGGCCGCTGCTGCCACTCGGCAAGGCTGGCGTGTGTACTCTCTGCCTGCCTTTCATCCCATGCT
GTGGTGGCGAAGGGGAATCAATCCCTTGCAAAGTTTGCCCCATTTGGATAAATGTCTATATGTAAATTAC
AGGCTGGTTGGAGGAAAAAAAAAAAAAAAAAAAAAAAAAAAAAAAAAAAAAAAAAAAAAAAAAAAAAAAA
AAAAAAAAAAAAAAAAAAAAAAAAAAAAAAAAAAAAAAAAAAAAAAAAAAAAAAAAAAAAAAAAAAAAAA
AAAAAAAAAAAAAAAAAAAAAAAAAAAAAAAAAAAAAAAAAAAAAAAAAAAAAAAAAAAAAAAAAAAAAA
AAAAAAAAAAAAAAAAAAAAAAAAAAAAAAAAAAAAAAAAAAGGAATTCGATATCAAGCTTATCGATACC
GTCGACCTCGAGGGGGGGCCCGGTACCCAATTCGCCCTATAGTGAGTCGTATTACAATTCACTGGCCGTC
GTTTTACAACGTCGTGACTGGGAAAACCCTGGCGTTACCCAACTTAATCGCCTTGCAGCACATCCCCCTT
TCGCCAGCTGGCGTAATAGCGAAGAGGCCCGCACCGATCGCCCTTCCCAACAGTTGCGCAGCCTGAATGG
CGAATGGG
[124 nt withheld, positions 3859-3982]
C
[91 nt withheld, positions 3984-4074]
A
[49 nt withheld, positions 4076-4124]
CCTTTGACGTTGGAGTCCACGTTCTTT
[37 nt withheld, positions 4152-4188]
ACCCTATCTCGGTCTATTCTTTTGATTTATAAGGGATTTTGCCGATTTCGGCCTATTGGTTAAAAAATGA
GCTGATTTAACAAAAATTTAACGCGAATTTTAACAAAATATTAACGCTTACAATTTAGGTGGCACTTTTC
GGGGAAATGTGCGCGGAACCCCTATTTGTTTATTTTTCTAAATACATTCAAATATGTATCCGCTCATGAG
ACAATAACCCTGATAAATGCTTCAATAATATTGAAAAAGGAAGAGTATGAGTATTCAACATTTCCGTGTC
GCCCTTATTCCCTTTTTTGCGGCATTTTGCCTTCCTGTTTTTGCTCACCCAGAAACGCTGGTGAAAGTAA
AAGATGCTGAAGATCAGTTGGGTGCACGAGTGGGTTACATCGAACTGGATCTCAACAGCGGTAAGATCCT
TGAGAGTTTTCGCCCCGAAGAACGTTTTCCAATGATGAGCACTTTTAAAGTTCTGCTATGTGGCGCGGTA
TTATCCCGTATTGACGCCGGGCAAGAGCAACTCGGTCGCCGCATACACTATTCTCAGAATGACTTGGTTG
AGTACTCACCAGTCACAGAAAAGCATCTTACGGATGGCATGACAGTAAGAGAATTATGCAGTGCTGCCAT
AACCATGAGTGATAACACTGCGGCCAACTTACTTCTGACAACGATCGGAGGACCGAAGGAGCTAACCGCT
TTTTTGCACAACATGGGGGATCATGTAACTCGCCTTGATCGTTGGGAACCGGAGCTGAATGAAGCCATAC
CAAACGACGAGCGTGACACCACGATGCCTGTAGCAATGGCAACAACGTTGCGCAAACTATTAACTGGCGA
ACTACTTACTCTAGCTTCCCGGCAACAATTAATAGACTGGATGGAGGCGGATAAAGTTGCAGGACCACTT
CTGCGCTCGGCCCTTCCGGCTGGCTGGTTTATTGCTGATAAATCTGGAGCCGGTGAGCGTGGGTCTCGCG
GTATCATTGCAGCACTGGGGCCAGATGGTAAGCCCTCCCGTATCGTAGTTATCTACACGACGGGGAGTCA
GGCAACTATGGATGAACGAAATAGACAGATCGCTGAGATAGGTGCCTCACTGATTAAGCATTGGTAACTG
TCAGACCAAGTTTACTCATATATACTTTAGATTGATTTAAAACTTCATTTTTAATTTAAAAGGATCTAGG
TGAAGATCCTTTTTGATAATCTCATGACCAAAATCCCTTAACGTGAGTTTTCGTTCCACTGAGCGTCAGA
CCCCGTAGAAAAGATCAAAGGATCTTCTTGAGATCCTTTTTTTCTGCGCGTAATCTGCTGCTTGCAAACA
AAAAAACCACCGCTACCAGCGGTGGTTTGTTTGCCGGATCAAGAGCTACCAACTCTTTTTCCGAAGGTAA
CTGGCTTCAGCAGAGCGCAGATACCAAATACTGTTCTTCTAGTGTAGCCGTAGTTAGGCCACCACTTCAA
GAACTCTGTAGCACCGCCTACATACCTCGCTCTGCTAATCCTGTTACCAGTGGCTGCTGCCAGTGGCGAT
AAGTCGTGTCTTACCGGGTTGGACTCAAGACGATAGTTACCGGATAAGGCGCAGCGGTCGGGCTGAACGG
GGGGTTCGTGCACACAGCCCAGCTTGGAGCGAACGACCTACACCGAACTGAGATACCTACAGCGTGAGCT
ATGAGAAAGCGCCACGCTTCCCGAAGGGAGAAAGGCGGACAGGTATCCGGTAAGCGGCAGGGTCGGAACA
GGAGAGCGCACGAGGGAGCTTCCAGGGGGAAACGCCTGGTATCTTTATAGTCCTGTCGGGTTTCGCCACC
TCTGACTTGAGCGTCGATTTTTGTGATGCTCGTCAGGGGGGCGGAGCCTATGGAAAAACGCCAGCAACGC
GGCCTTTTTACGGTTCCTGGCCTTTTGCTGGCCTTTTGCTCACATGTTCTTTCCTGCGTTATCCCCTGAT
TCTGTGGATAACCGTATTACCGCCTTTGAGTGAGCTGATACCGCTCGCCGCAGCCGAACGACCGAGCGCA
GCGAGTCAGTGAGCGAGGAAGCGGAAGAGCGCCCAATACGCAAACCGCCTCTCCCCGCGCGTTGGCCGAT
TCATTAATGCAGCTGGCACGACAGGTTTCCCGACTGGAAAGCG
Features (pLannotate 1.2.2; 13 found; start..end, strand, type, name):
     21..42      +  protein_bind   CAP binding site: CAP binding activates transcription in the presence of cAMP. E. coli catabolite activator protein
     57..87      +  promoter       lac promoter: promoter for the E. coli lac operon
     95..111     +  protein_bind   lac operator: The lac repressor binds to the lac operator to inhibit transcription in E. coli. This inhibition can be relieved by adding lactose or isopropyl-β-D-thiogalactopyranoside (IPTG). lac repressor encoded by lacI
    156..174     +  promoter       T3 promoter: promoter for bacteriophage T3 RNA polymerase
    198..2960    +  CDS            Slc8a2: NAC2_RAT - Also known as Ncx2. Experimental evidence at protein level: Swiss-Prot protein existence level 1. Mediates the electrogenic exchange of Ca(2+) against Na(+) ions across the cell membrane, and thereby contributes to the regulation of cytoplasmic Ca(2+) levels and Ca(2+)-dependent cellular processes (PubMed:8021246, PubMed:9486131). Contributes to cellular Ca(2+) homeostasis in excitable cells. Contributes to the rapid decrease of cytoplasmic Ca(2+) levels back to baseline after neuronal activation, and thereby contributes to modulate synaptic plasticity, learning and memory. Plays a
   3612..3667    +  misc_feature   MCS (fragment): pBluescript multiple cloning site
   3676..3694    -  promoter       T7 promoter: promoter for bacteriophage T7 RNA polymerase
   3697..3854    +  CDS            lacZα (fragment): LacZα fragment of β-galactosidase; lacZ fragment
   3859..4287    +  rep_origin     f1 ori (sequence partly withheld): f1 bacteriophage origin of replication; arrow indicates direction of (+) strand synthesis
   4340..4444    +  promoter       AmpR promoter: bla
   4445..5305    +  CDS            AmpR: β-lactamase; bla; confers resistance to ampicillin, carbenicillin, and related antibiotics
   5476..6064    +  rep_origin     ori: high-copy-number ColE1/pMB1/pBR322/pUC origin of replication
   6247..8       +  CDS            lacI (fragment) (across the origin): lac repressor; lacI; The lac repressor binds to the lac operator to inhibit transcription in E. coli. This inhibition can be relieved by adding lactose or isopropyl-β-D-thiogalactopyranoside (IPTG).
