[The description below was written by a language model from this plasmid's Addgene catalogue record and pLannotate feature annotations shown in this document.]
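Description:
pNCX2 is a bacterial cloning and in vitro transcription plasmid carrying the cDNA for NCX2 (Slc8a2), the rat brain isoform of the plasma membrane Na+/Ca2+ exchanger. The catalogue lists the backbone only tentatively as "pBS?", and the feature table of the 6,331 nt sequenced record is consistent with a pBluescript-type phagemid: a high-copy ColE1/pUC origin for propagation in E. coli, an ampicillin resistance gene (β-lactamase) with its own promoter for selection, an f1 origin that allows single-stranded DNA production with helper phage, and the usual lac promoter/operator, CAP binding site and lacZα remnants flanking a pBluescript multiple cloning site. Only fragments of the MCS, lacZα and lacI are detected, as expected when an insert interrupts the cloning region.

The Slc8a2 open reading frame lies in the forward orientation immediately downstream of the T3 RNA polymerase promoter, with the T7 promoter facing inward from the opposite side of the insert. About 650 nt of unannotated sequence sits between the end of the coding region and the MCS fragment; this may be 3' untranslated cDNA, but the record does not say. In this arrangement T3 polymerase would produce sense NCX2 transcript, while T7 would give antisense RNA. No eukaryotic promoter, polyadenylation signal, epitope tag or reporter is annotated, so the plasmid is not a mammalian expression vector. This fits the stated purpose of expressing NCX2 mRNA, meaning synthesis of RNA for introduction into a heterologous expression system to study the exchanger's electrogenic Na+/Ca2+ transport. The record does not specify which system is intended.
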