Addgene plasmid #67148: pNCX2
Purpose: Expresses mRNA of NCX2 (Rat brain)
Depositing lab: Michela Ottolia & Kenneth Philipson. Depositing organization: University of California, Los Angeles (UCLA). Publication: Cloning of the NCX2 isoform of the plasma membrane Na(+)-Ca2+ exchanger. Li Z, Matsuoka S, Hryshko LV, Nicoll DA, Bersohn MM, Burke EP, Lifton RP, Philipson KD. J Biol Chem. 1994 Jul 1;269(26):17434-9. PubMed 8021246.
Backbone
  Vector backbone: pBS?
Growth in bacteria
  Bacterial resistance: Ampicillin, 100 μg/mL
  Growth temperature: 37°C
  Growth strain: DH5alpha
  Copy number: High Copy
Gene/Insert
  Gene/Insert name: NCX2
  Species: R. norvegicus (rat)
Terms and licenses: Academic/Nonprofit Terms; Industry Terms: Not Available to Industry
How to cite: pNCX2 was a gift from Michela Ottolia & Kenneth Philipson (Addgene plasmid # 67148 ; http://n2t.net/addgene:67148 ; RRID:Addgene_67148)
