>Addgene plasmid #67148 | pNCX2 | addgene partial sequence | sequence record 118652 | M13pUC-Fwd 5'-CCCAGTCACGACGTTGTAAAACG-3'
ATACGACTCACTATAGGGCGAATTGGGTACCGGGCCCCCCCTCGAGGTCGACGGTATCGATAAGCTTGAT
ATCGAATTCCTTTTTTTTTTTTTTTTTTTTTTTTTTTTTTTTTTTTTTTTTTTTTTTTTTTTTTTTTTTT
TTTTTTTTTTTTTTTTTTTTTTTT
