>Addgene plasmid #67148 | pNCX2 | addgene partial sequence | sequence record 118655 | M13pUC-Rev 5'-AGCGGATAACAATTTCACACAGG-3'
GACCATGATTACGCCAAGCTCGAAATTAACCCTCACTAAAGGGAACAAAAGCTGGAGCTCCCCCCATGGC
TCCCTTGGCTTTGGTAGGGGTTGCCCTCCTTCTGGGGGCACCCCACTGCTTGGGGGAAGCTACTCCGACC
CCATCCCTGCCACCTCCCCCAGCTAATGACAGCGATGCCAGCCCAGGCGGCTGCCAAGGTTCCTACCGCT
GCCAACCAGGGGTGCTGCTGCCTGTGTGGGAACCCGACGACCCATCACTGGGGGACAAGGCTGCACGGGC
CGTGGTGTACTTTGTGGCCATGGTCTACATGTTCTTGGGTGTGTCTATCATTGCTGATCGTTTTATGGCA
TCCATTGAGGTCATCACATCCAAGGAGAAAGAGATCACCATCACCAAGGCAAATGGGGAGACCAGCGTGG
GCACTGTACGCATCTGGAATGAAACGGTGTCCAACCTTACACTCATGGCCCTGGGCTCCTCAGCACCTGA
GATTCTGCTGTCTGTCATCGAGGTCTGTGGCCACAACTTCCAGGCGGGTGAGCTAGGCCCAGGCACCATC
GTGGGCAGTGCCGCCTTCAACATGTTTGTGGTCATTGCTGTGTGTGTGTATGTCATCCCGGCTGGTGAGA
GCCGTAAGATCAAGCACTTAAGGGTCTTCTTCGTCACAGCCTCTTGGAGCATCTTTGCCTATGTCTGGCT
TTATCTCATTCTAGCAGTTTTCTCTCCAGGCGTGGTCCAGGTGTGGGAGGCACTGCTCACGCTGGTCTTC
TTCCCGGTGTGTGTGGTGTTCGCCTGGATGGCGGACAAGCGACTGCTCTTCTACAAGTACGTGTACAAGC
GCTATCGCACCGACCCTCGCAGCGGAATCATCATCGGGGCAGAGGGAGACCCGCCCAAGAGCATCGAGCT
GGATGGCACATTCGTGGGCACTGAGGTCCCAGGCGAGCTGGGTGCATTGGGCACAGGTCCCGCTGAGGCG
CGTGAGCTGGACGCCAGCCGGCGCGAGGTCATCCAGATTCTTAAGGACTTAAAGCAGAAGCACCCGGATA
AGGACCTGGAGCAGCTGGTGGGCATCGCCAAGTACTATGCACTGCTGCACCAG
