>Addgene plasmid #67148 | pNCX2 | addgene partial sequence | sequence record 119822 | HPV-E7 5'-CAGCTCAGAGGAGGAGGATG-3'
GCACCGTGGGCCTCAAGGACTCAGTCAACGCCGTGGTCTTCGTGGCTCTGGGCACCTCCATCCCTGACAC
GTTTGCCAGCAAGGTGGCCGCGCTGCAGGACCAGTGCGCCGACGCGTCCATCGGTAACGTGACCGGCTCC
AATGCGGTGAACGTGTTCCTGGGCCTGGGTGTGGCCTGGTCGGTGGCCGCAGTGTACTGGGCGGTGCAGG
GTCGCCCCTTCGAGGTGCGTACAGGCACGCTGGCCTTCTCGGTCACACTGTTCACCGTCTTCGCCTTCGT
GGGCATCGCAGTGCTCTTGTACCGGCGCCGGCCACACATCGGCGGCGAGCTGGGCGGCCCGCGGGGACCC
AAGCTAGCCACCACCGCTCTCTTCCTGGGCCTCTGGTTCCTCTACATTCTCTTCGCCAGCCTGGAGGCTT
ATTGCCACATTCGGGGCTTCTAGGGCCCCAGCCGCTACCCTGAGGGTGGGGACTTGTTGGCACTTGCTCT
TGGACCCACCCCTGTCTCCCTACCCAGACTCAACCTGGGTACTTCCTAGGCTCCTCCTCATCAGCCTTCT
TCCTGGGATCAGCCTCCCTTTCCCCCTGGAATCCCATCCCTTGCCCTCCCTTCTCAGAGGCACCCCCTTC
AGCCCATCTTTGTGAGTTACACCTGAGCCCTCTGGCCAGACACCCAGCCCCGAATTCGCGTACTTTGCCT
GAGTCCCGGCCGCTGCTGCCACTCGGCAAGGCTGGCGTGTGTACTCTCTGCCTGCCTTTCATCCCATGCT
GTGGTGGCGAAGGGGAATCAATCCCTTGCAAAGTTTGCCCCATTTGGATAAATGTCTATATGTAAATTAC
AGGCTGGTTGGAGGA
